Addgene plasmid #16052: 5' Del 4
Depositing lab: Robert Benezra. Depositing organization: Memorial Sloan-Kettering Cancer Center. Publication: Transcription of the dominant-negative helix-loop-helix protein Id1 is regulated by a protein complex containing the immediate-early response gene Egr-1. Tournay O, Benezra R. Mol Cell Biol. 1996 May . 16(5):2418-30. PubMed 8628310.
Backbone
  Vector backbone: pGL2-basic
  Backbone manufacturer: Promega
  Backbone size w/o insert (bp): 5600
  Vector type: Mammalian Expression, Luciferase
Growth in bacteria
  Bacterial resistance: Ampicillin, 100 μg/mL
  Growth temperature: 37°C
  Growth strain: DH5alpha
  Copy number: High Copy
Gene/Insert
  Gene/Insert name: Id1 promoter, 5' deletion (alt name: Id1)
  Species: M. musculus (mouse)
  Insert size (bp): 815
  Mutation: -727 to +88 of promoter
  Entrez Gene: Id1 (a.k.a. AI323524, D2Wsu140e, Idb1, bHLHb24)
  Tag / fusion protein: Luciferase (C terminal on backbone)
  Cloning method: Restriction Enzyme; 5′ cloning site HindIII (not destroyed); 3′ cloning site HindIII (not destroyed)
  Sequencing primers: 5′ na; 3′ LucNrev
Terms and licenses: Academic/Nonprofit Terms; Industry Terms: Not Available to Industry
How to cite: 5' Del 4 was a gift from Robert Benezra (Addgene plasmid # 16052 ; http://n2t.net/addgene:16052 ; RRID:Addgene_16052)
