[The description below was written by a language model from this plasmid's Addgene catalogue record.]
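Description:
5' Del 4 is a luciferase reporter plasmid built on the pGL2-basic backbone (about 5.6 kb without insert), a promoterless vector in which a firefly luciferase coding region sits downstream of the cloning site, so that reporter output depends on whatever regulatory DNA is inserted. It is catalogued as a mammalian expression/luciferase vector, is maintained in E. coli as a high-copy plasmid, and is selected with ampicillin. No feature table accompanies the record, so the origin of replication and other backbone elements are not itemised here. No mammalian selection marker is recorded.

The insert is an 815 bp fragment of the mouse Id1 promoter spanning positions -727 to +88 relative to the transcription start, cloned into a HindIII site that is retained at both ends. Because the same enzyme was used on both sides, the cloning itself was not directional. The record implies, but does not explicitly confirm, that the fragment lies in the sense orientation upstream of luciferase. Although luciferase is listed as a C-terminal "tag" on the backbone, the arrangement is best understood as a transcriptional reporter in which the Id1 promoter fragment drives luciferase expression, rather than as a protein fusion.

As its name indicates, the construct is one member of a 5' deletion series of the Id1 promoter. Id1 encodes a dominant-negative helix-loop-helix protein, and the associated study examined its transcriptional control by a protein complex containing the immediate-early factor Egr-1. Comparing luciferase activity from this truncation with that of longer or shorter fragments after transfection into mammalian cells allows upstream regulatory regions required for promoter activity to be mapped.
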