>Addgene plasmid #16052 | 5' Del 4 | addgene partial sequence | sequence record 22416 | LucNRev 5'-CCTTATGCAGTTGCTCTCC-3'
TGGGCGCCGGGCCTTTCTTTATGTTTTTGGCGTCTTCCATTTTACCAACAGTACCGGAATGCCAAGCTTG
GGGATCCTGAGAACAGGCGGAGGGGAGCGGAGGAGGCTGAGAACAGAGTGTGGGAAGAGAACAAGAAGTT
GAAGAAAGGTTGTACAATGAGAGGGCAGAGCGCTGGAGCCAGTCTTTTATAAGGGCAGACCAAGGGCGGG
TTCAGAACGTTCAAAAGCAACCAATAGGCTGCTAGAGGCGTGGCTTTGAGCGCCTCTGGGTCCCACCTCT
GGATCTACTAGTACACCCTTAGGCTGATGGAGAGGTGATGGGGGCTCAAGAACTGAAAGGGTGGGAGGGC
ATAGGTAGAGCAGCTAGTGGGCTCTTCCTCAAGGAAGCAAAGAGACTAAGCTAATTTTGCGGTTAACAAA
AAGACCCCAGGAATCAGCTTCTCACGGTCTCTTTCTCACTTCTCCAGGTCCATTTTGCAGATTAAACAGG
AACGGGGAAGTGGCTAGCTTTGGGTTGGCCAGTGACTCAGGACAAGTCAAGGATTCCCAGATGCTGTTGG
AAGATTGGGCTGTGATCTCTACTTATTAAAAGCCGAATTTTATTTTTATNATTTATTTACTTCGGAGGGT
TTGCTGATTTTTTTTTTTAGAGTGTCTCATGTAACCCATGCTAGACTCGGAACTTGCTATGTAGCGAAGA
ATGACCTTAAAATTAAGATGTTCTGACCCCAGGTGCTGCGATTATACAGGCGTGCTCTACCACATCATGT
TCTGAGACA
